>Addgene plasmid #160080 | pJMP2480 | addgene full sequence | sequence record 314818 | Addgene NGS Result
GACACCATCGAATGGTGCAAAACCTTTCGCGGTATGGCATGATAGCGCCCGGAAGAGAGTCAATTCAGGG
TGGTGAATGTGAAACCAGTAACGTTATACGATGTCGCAGAGTATGCCGGTGTCTCTTATCAGACCGTTTC
CCGCGTGGTGAACCAGGCCAGCCACGTTTCTGCGAAAACGCGGGAAAAAGTGGAAGCGGCGATGGCGGAG
CTGAATTACATTCCCAACCGCGTGGCACAACAACTGGCGGGCAAACAGTCGTTGCTGATTGGCGTTGCCA
CCTCCAGTCTGGCCCTGCACGCGCCGTCGCAAATTGTCGCGGCGATTAAATCTCGCGCCGATCAACTGGG
TGCCAGCGTGGTGGTGTCGATGGTAGAACGAAGCGGCGTCGAAGCCTGTAAAGCGGCGGTGCACAATCTT
CTCGCGCAACGCGTCAGTGGGCTGATCATTAACTATCCGCTGGATGACCAGGATGCCATTGCTGTGGAAG
CTGCCTGCACTAATGTTCCGGCGTTATTTCTTGATGTCTCTGACCAGACACCCATCAACAGTATTATTTT
CTCCCATGAAGACGGTACGCGACTGGGCGTGGAGCATCTGGTCGCATTGGGTCACCAGCAAATCGCGCTG
TTAGCGGGCCCATTAAGTTCTGTCTCGGCGCGTCTGCGTCTGGCTGGCTGGCATAAATATCTCACTCGCA
ATCAAATTCAGCCGATAGCGGAACGGGAAGGCGACTGGAGTGCCATGTCCGGTTTTCAACAAACCATGCA
AATGCTGAATGAGGGCATCGTTCCCACTGCGATGCTGGTTGCCAACGATCAGATGGCGCTGGGCGCAATG
CGCGCCATTACCGAGTCCGGGCTGCGCGTTGGTGCGGATATCTCGGTAGTGGGATACGACGATACCGAAG
ACAGCTCATGTTATATCCCGCCGTTAACCACCATCAAACAGGATTTTCGCCTGCTGGGGCAAACCAGCGT
GGACCGCTTGCTGCAACTCTCTCAGGGCCAGGCGGTGAAGGGCAATCAGCTGTTGCCCGTCTCACTGGTG
AAAAGAAAAACCACCCTGGCGCCCAATACGCAAACCGCCTCTCCCCGCGCGTTGGCCGATTCATTAATGC
AGCTGGCACGACAGGTTTCCCGACTGGAAAGCGGGCAGTGAGCGCAACGCAATTAATGTAAGTTAGCTCA
CTCATTAGGCACCCCACCCGGGTCCTTGAGCCCCATTATCACCTCCAAAGCCTTCTCGTCTGGTCAGTTT
CACCTGTTTTACGTAAAAACCCGCTTCGGCGGGTTTTTACTTTTGGGGAAACACAGAAAAAAGCCCGCAC
CTGACAGTGCGGGCTTTTTTTTTCGACCAAAGGTGCGACTACTCTTGCCTACTACCTATCGACTGAGCTG
AAAGAATTCGGAAAATTTTTTTTCAAAAGTACTTGAAATTGTGAGCGCTCACAATTATAATTCTAGTAGA
GACCAACTTTGGTCTCCACCATAGCGGTCGGTCTCTGTTTAAGAGCTATGCTGGAAACAGCATAGCAAGT
TTAAATAAGGCTAGTCCGTTATCAACTTGAAAAAGTGGCACCGAGTCGGTGCTTTTTTTTTGAATTCATG
TGGCTGACCGTTCTGTTGTCTCTCGCTCTTCCGAGTAGACGAACAATAAGGCCTCCCTAACGGGGGGCCT
TTTTTATTGATAACAAAAGTCAGTGCTTCCGCTATTTCCAAAATACCGGGCTAATACGGTTTAAACGACC
TCCTGGATTTGCTCAGACAGCCTTTTCGTCATTCGTTTCAGCCAAAAAACTTAAGACCGCCGGTCTTGTC
CACTACCTTGCAGTAATGCGGTGGACAGGATCGGCGGTTTTCTTTTCTCTTCTCAAGAAGTTCCTATACT
TTCTAGAGAATAGGAACTTCGGAATAGGAACTTCCTCCTGAACGGCCATAAGAACGAAGGCTGTCTGTTG
AACTCTCGAGCCGTGGAAACGGATGAAGGCACGAACCCAGTTGACATAAGCCTGTTCGGTTCGTAAACTG
TAATGCAAGTAGCGTATGCGCTCATCACTACCGGGCGTATTTTTTGAGTTATCGAGATTTTCAGGAGCTA
AGGAAGCTAAAATGGAGAAAAAAATCACTGGATATACCACCGTTGATATATCCCAATGGCATCGTAAAGA
ACATTTTGAGGCATTTCAGTCAGTTGCTCAATGTACCTATAACCAGACCGTTCAGCTGGATATTACGGCC
TTTTTAAAGACCGTAAAGAAAAATAAGCACAAGTTTTATCCGGCCTTTATTCACATTCTTGCCCGCCTGA
TGAATGCTCATCCGGAGTTCCGTATGGCAATGAAAGACGGTGAGCTGGTGATATGGGATAGTGTTCACCC
TTGTTACACCGTTTTCCATGAGCAAACTGAAACGTTTTCATCGCTCTGGAGTGAATACCACGACGATTTC
CGGCAGTTTCTACACATATATTCGCAAGATGTGGCGTGTTACGGTGAAAACCTGGCCTATTTCCCTAAAG
GGTTTATTGAGAATATGTTTTTCGTCTCAGCCAATCCCTGGGTGAGTTTCACCAGTTTTGATTTAAACGT
GGCCAATATGGACAACTTCTTCGCCCCCGTTTTCACCATGGGCAAATATTATACGCAAGGCGACAAGGTG
CTGATGCCGCTGGCGATTCAGGTTCATCATGCCGTTTGTGATGGCTTCCATGTCGGCAGAATGCTTAATG
AATTACAACAGTTTTTATGCATGCGCCCAATACGCAAACCGCCTCTCCCCGCGCGTTGGCCGATTCATTA
ATGCAGCTGGCACGACAGGTTTCCCGACTGGAACTCGAGCATCAGCTTCAAAAGCGCTCTGAAGTTCCTA
TACTTTCTAGAGAATAGGAACTTCGGAATAGGTACTTCAAGATCCCCAATTCGAGCTCATCGTCCGGGCC
GCAAGCTCCTAGCGGCGGATTTGTCCTACTCAGGAGAGCGTTCACCGACAAACAACAGATAAAACGAAAG
GCCCAGTCTTTCGACTGAGCCTTTCGTTTTATTTGATGCCTCAAGCTAGAGAGTCATTACCCCAGGCGTT
TAAGGGCACCAATAACTGCCTTAAAAAAATTACGCCCCGCCCTGCCACTCATCGCAGTCTAGCTTGGATT
CTCACCAATAAAAAACGCCCGGCGGCAACCGAGCGTTCTGAACAAATCCAGATGGAGTTCTGAGGTCATT
ACTGGATCTATCAACAGGAGTCCAAGCTCAGCTAATTAAGCTAGCTTATCGATACCGTCGACCTCGAACC
CCACGCCCCTCTTTAATACGACGGGCAATTTGCACTTCAGAAAATGAAGAGTTTGCTTTAGCCATAACAA
AAGTCCAGTATGCTTTTTCACAGCATAACTGGACTGATTTCAGTTTACAACTATTCTGTCTAGTTTAAGA
CTTTATTGTCATAGTTTAGATCTATTTTGTTCAGTTTAAGACTTTATTGTCCGCCCACACCTGCTTACGC
AGGGCATCCATTTATTACTCAACCGTAACCGATTTTGCCAGGTTACGCGGCTGGTCCTCTAGCTGGCGTA
ATAGCGAAGAGGCCCGCACCGATCGCCCTTCCCAACAGTTGCGCAGCCTGAATGGCGAATGGCGCCTGAT
GCGGTATTTTCTCCTTACGCATCTGTGCGGTATTTCACACCGCATATGGTGCACTCTCAGTACAATCTGC
TCTGATGCCGCATAGTTAAGCCAGCCCCGACACCCGCCAACACCCGCTGACGCGCCCTGACGGGCTTGTC
TGCTCCCGGCATCCGCTTACAGACAAGCTGTGACCGTCTCCGGGAGCTGCATGTGTCAGAGGTTTTCACC
GTCGTCACCGAAACGCGCGAGACGAAAGGGCCTCGTGATACGCCTATTTTTATAGGTTAATGTCATGATA
ATAATGGTTTCTTAGACGTCAGGTGGCACTTTTCGGGGAAATGTGCGCGGAACCCCTATTTGTTTATTTT
TCTAAATACATTCAAATATGTATCCGCTCATGAGACAATAACCCTGATAAATGCTTCAATAATATTGAAA
AAGGAAGAGTATGAGTATTCAACATTTCCGTGTCGCCCTTATTCCCTTTTTTGCGGCATTTTGCCTTCCT
GTTTTTGCTCACCCAGAAACGCTGGTGAAAGTAAAAGATGCTGAAGATCAGTTGGGTGCACGAGTGGGTT
ACATCGAACTGGATCTCAACAGCGGTAAGATCCTTGAGAGTTTTCGCCCCGAAGAACGTTTTCCAATGAT
GAGCACTTTTAAAGTTCTGCTATGTGGCGCGGTATTATCCCGTATTGACGCCGGGCAAGAGCAACTCGGT
CGCCGCATACACTATTCTCAGAATGACTTGGTTGAGTACTCACCAGTCACAGAAAAGCATCTTACGGATG
GCATGACAGTAAGAGAATTATGCAGTGCTGCCATAACCATGAGTGATAACACTGCGGCCAACTTACTTCT
GACAACGATCGGAGGACCGAAGGAGCTAACCGCTTTTTTGCACAACATGGGGGATCATGTAACTCGCCTT
GATCGTTGGGAACCGGAGCTGAATGAAGCCATACCAAACGACGAGCGTGACACCACGATGCCTGTAGCAA
TGGCAACAACGTTGCGCAAACTATTAACTGGCGAACTACTTACTCTAGCTTCCCGGCAACAATTAATAGA
CTGGATGGAGGCGGATAAAGTTGCAGGACCACTTCTGCGCTCGGCCCTTCCGGCTGGCTGGTTTATTGCT
GATAAATCTGGAGCCGGTGAGCGTGGGTCCCGCGGTATCATTGCAGCACTGGGGCCAGATGGTAAGCCCT
CCCGTATCGTAGTTATCTACACGACGGGGAGTCAGGCAACTATGGATGAACGAAATAGACAGATCGCTGA
GATAGGTGCCTCACTGATTAAGCATTGGTAACTGTCAGACCAAGTTTACTCATATATACTTTAGATTGAT
TTAAAACTTCATTTTTAATTTAAAAGGATCTAGGTGAAGATCCTTTTTGATAATCTCATGACCAAAATCC
CTTAACGTGAGTTTTCGTTCCACTGAGCGTCAGACCCCGTAGAAAAGATCAAAGGCAGTTATTGGTGCCT
CACTGATTAAGCATTGGTAACTGTCAGACCAAGTTTACTCATATATACTTTAGATTGATTTAAAACTTCA
TTTTTAATTTTTGCGGCCGCAAGATCCGGCCACGATGCGTCCGGCGTAGAGGATCTGAAGATCAGCAGTT
CAACCTGTTGATAGTACGTACTAAGCTCTCATGTTTCACGTACTAAGCTCTCATGTTTAACGTACTAAGC
TCTCATGTTTAACGAACTAAACCCTCATGGCTAACGTACTAAGCTCTCATGGCTAACGTACTAAGCTCTC
ATGTTTCACGTACTAAGCTCTCATGTTTGAACAATAAAATTAATATAAATCAGCAACTTAAATAGCCTCT
AAGGTTTTAAGTTTTATAAGAAAAAAAAGAATATATAAGGCTTTTAAAGCTTTTAAGGTTTAACGGTTGT
GGACAACAAGCCAGGGATGTAACGCACTGAGAAGCCCTTAGAGCCTCTCAAAGCAATTTTGAGTGACACA
GGAACACTTAACGGCTGACATGGGAATTAGCCATGGCATCACAGTATCGTGATGACAGAGGCAGGGAGTG
CGGCCTTTTTACGGTTCCTGGCCTTTTGCTGGCCTTTTGCTCACATGTTCTTTCCTGCGTTATCAGGGGA
TTCCTTAAGGTATACTTTCCGCTGCATAACCCTGCTTCGGGGTCATTATAGCGATTTTTTCGGTATATCC
ATCCTTTTTCGCACGATATACAGGATTTTGCCAAAGGGTTCGTGTAGACTTTCCTTGGTGTATCCAACGG
CGTCAGCCGGGCAGGATAGGTGAAGTAGGCCCACCCGCGAGCGGGTGTTCCTTCTTCACTGTCCCTTATT
CGCACCTGGCGGTGCTCAACGGGAATCCTGCTCTGCGAGGCTGGCCGATAAGCTCTGATACCGCTCGCCG
CAGCCGAACGACCGAGCGCAGCGGGTCAGTGAGCGAGGAAGCGGAAGAGCGCCCAATACGCAAACCGCCT
CTCCCCGCGCGTTGGCCGATTCATTAATGCAGCGCCCAAACATAACAGGAAGAAAAATGCCCCGCTGTGG
GCGGACAAAATAGTTGGGAACTGGGAGGGGTGGAAATGGAGTTTTTAAGGATTATTTAGGGAAGAGTGAC
AAAATAGATGGGAACTGGGTGTAGCGTCGTAAGCTAATACGAAAATTAAAAATGACAAAATAGTTTGGAA
CTAGATTTCACTTATCTGGTTCTTGAGGCGGTTAAAAGAGCCGTACTCTTCTCCGATGTCGACTAGGCCA
TGATGCTCATTCTGTGGGACCAAAACGAAAAAACACCCTTTCGGGTGTCTTTTCTGGAATTTGGTACCGA
GGCTGCAAGTCCCATTAAGGAGGCGCGCCTTATTACAGATCTTCCTCAGAGATGAGCTTCTGTTCCAGAT
CTTCTTCTGAAATCAACTTTTGTTCCAGATCTTCTTCAGAGATGAGTTTCTGCTCCGCGGCCGCGTCACC
TCCTAGCTGACTCAAATCAATGCGTGTTTCATAAAGACCAGTGATGGATTGATGGATAAGAGTGGCATCT
AAAACTTCTTTTGTAGACGTATATCGTTTACGATCAATTGTTGTATCAAAATATTTAAAAGCAGCGGGAG
CTCCAAGATTCGTCAACGTAAATAAATGAATAATATTTTCTGCTTGTTCACGTATTGGTTTGTCTCTATG
TTTGTTATATGCACTAAGAACTTTATCTAAATTGGCATCTGCTAAAATAACACGCTTAGAAAATTCACTG
ATTTGCTCAATAATCTCATCTAAATAATGCTTATGCTGCTCCACAAACAATTGTTTTTGTTCGTTATCTT
CTGGACTACCCTTCAACTTTTCATAATGACTAGCTAAATATAAAAAATTCACATATTTGCTTGGCAGAGC
CAGCTCATTTCCTTTTTGTAATTCTCCGGCACTAGCCAGCATCCGTTTACGACCGTTTTCTAACTCAAAA
AGACTATATTTAGGTAGTTTAATGATTAAGTCTTTTTTAACTTCCTTATATCCTTTAGCTTCTAAAAAGT
CAATCGGATTTTTTTCAAAGGAACTTCTTTCCATAATTGTGATCCCTAGTAACTCTTTAACGGATTTTAA
CTTCTTCGATTTCCCTTTTTCCACCTTAGCAACCACTAGGACTGAATAAGCTACCGTTGGACTATCAAAA
CCACCATATTTTTTTGGATCCCAGTCTTTTTTACGAGCAATAAGCTTGTCCGAATTTCTTTTTGGTAAAA
TTGACTCCTTGGAGAATCCGCCTGTCTGTACTTCTGTTTTCTTGACAATATTGACTTGGGGCATGGACAA
TACTTTGCGCACTGTGGCAAAATCTCGCCCTTTATCCCAGACAATTTCTCCAGTTTCCCCATTAGTTTCG
ATTAGAGGGCGTTTGCGAATCTCTCCATTTGCAAGTGTAATTTCTGTTTTGAAGAAGTTCATGATATTAG
AGTAAAAGAAATATTTTGCGGTTGCTTTGCCTATTTCTTGCTCAGACTTAGCAATCATTTTACGAACATC
ATAAACTTTATAATCACCATAGACAAACTCCGATTCAAGTTTTGGATATTTCTTAATCAAAGCAGTTCCA
ACGACGGCATTTAGATACGCATCATGGGCATGATGGTAATTGTTAATCTCACGTACTTTATAGAATTGGA
AATCTTTTCGGAAGTCAGAAACTAATTTAGATTTTAAGGTAATCACTTTAACCTCTCGAATAAGTTTATC
ATTTTCATCGTATTTAGTATTCATGCGACTATCCAAAATTTGTGCCACATGCTTAGTGATTTGGCGAGTT
TCAACCAATTGGCGTTTGATAAAACCAGCTTTATCAAGTTCACTCAAACCTCCACGTTCAGCTTTCGTTA
AATTATCAAACTTACGTTGAGTGATTAACTTGGCGTTTAGAAGTTGTCTCCAATAGTTTTTCATCTTTTT
GACTACTTCTTCACTTGGAACGTTATCCGATTTACCACGATTTTTATCAGAACGCGTTAAGACCTTATTG
TCTATTGAATCGTCTTTAAGGAAACTTTGTGGAACAATGGCATCGACATCATAATCACTTAAACGATTAA
TATCTAATTCTTGGTCCACATACATGTCTCTTCCATTTTGGAGATAATAGAGATAGAGCTTTTCATTTTG
CAATTGAGTATTTTCAACAGGATGCTCTTTAAGAATCTGACTTCCTAATTCTTTGATACCTTCTTCGATT
CGTTTCATACGCTCTCGCGAATTTTTCTGGCCCTTTTGAGTTGTCTGATTTTCACGTGCCATTTCAATAA
CGATATTTTCTGGCTTATGCCGCCCCATTACTTTGACCAATTCATCAACAACTTTTACAGTCTGTAAAAT
ACCTTTTTTAATAGCAGGGCTACCAGCTAAATTTGCAATATGTTCATGTAAACTATCGCCTTGTCCAGAC
ACTTGTGCTTTTTGAATGTCTTCTTTAAATGTCAAACTATCATCATGGATCAGCTGCATAAAATTGCGAT
TGGCAAAACCATCTGATTTCAAAAAATCTAATATTGTTTTGCCAGATTGCTTATCCCTAATACCATTAAT
CAATTTTCGAGACAAACGTCCCCAACCAGTATAACGGCGACGTTTAAGCTGTTTCATCACCTTATCATCA
AAGAGGTGAGCATATGTTTTAAGTCTTTCCTCAATCATCTCCCTATCTTCAAATAAGGTCAATGTTAAAA
CAATATCCTCTAAGATATCTTCATTTTCTTCATTATCCAAAAAATCTTTATCTTTAATAATTTTTAGCAA
ATCATGGTAGGTACCTAATGAAGCATTAAATCTATCTTCAACTCCTGAAATTTCAACACTATCAAAACAT
TCTATTTTTTTGAAATAATCTTCTTTTAATTGCTTAACGGTTACTTTTCGATTTGTTTTGAAGAGTAAAT
CAACAATGGCTTTCTTCTGTTCACCTGAAAGAAATGCTGGTTTTCGCATTCCTTCAGTAACATATTTGAC
CTTTGTCAATTCGTTATAAACCGTAAAATACTCATAAAGCAAACTATGTTTTGGTAGTACTTTTTCATTT
GGAAGATTTTTATCAAAGTTTGTCATGCGTTCAATAAATGATTGAGCTGAAGCACCTTTATCGACAACTT
CTTCAAAATTCCATGGGGTAATTGTTTCTTCAGACTTCCGAGTCATCCATGCAAAACGACTATTGCCACG
CGCCAATGGACCAACATAATAAGGGATTCGAAAAGTCAAGATTTTTTCAATCTTCTCACGATTGTCTTTT
AAAAATGGATAAAAGTCTTCTTGTCTTCTCAAAATAGCATGCAGCTCACCCAAGTGAATTTGATGGGGAA
TAGAGCCGTTGTCAAAGGTCCGTTGCTTGCGCAGCAAATCTTCACGATTTAGTTTCACCAATAATTCCTC
AGTACCATCCATTTTTTCTAAAATTGGTTTGATAAATTTATAAAATTCTTCTTGGCTAGCTCCCCCATCA
ATATAACCTGCATATCCGTTTTTTGATTGATCAAAAAAGATTTCTTTATACTTTTCTGGAAGTTGTTGTC
GAACTAAAGCTTTTAAAAGAGTCAAGTCTTGATGATGTTCATCGTAGCGTTTAATCATTGAAGCTGATAG
GGGAGCCTTAGTTATTTCAGTATTTACTCTTAGGATATCTGAAAGTAAAATAGCATCTGATAAATTCTTA
GCTGCCAAAAACAAATCAGCATATTGATCTCCAATTTGCGCCAATAAATTATCTAAATCATCATCGTAAG
TATCTTTTGAAAGCTGTAATTTAGCATCTTCTGCCAAATCAAAATTTGATTTAAAATTAGGGGTCAAACC
CAATGACAAAGCAATGAGATTCCCAAATAAGCCATTTTTCTTCTCACCGGGGAGCTGAGCAATGAGATTT
TCTAATCGTCTTGATTTACTCAATCGTGCAGAAAGAATCGCTTTAGCATCTACTCCACTTGCGTTAATAG
GGTTTTCTTCAAATAATTGATTGTAGGTTTGTACCAACTGGATAAATAGTTTGTCCACATCACTATTATC
AGGATTTAAATCTCCCTCAATCAAAAAATGACCACGAAACTTAATCATATGCGCTAAGGCCAAATAGATT
AAGCGCAAATCCGCTTTATCAGTAGAATCTACCAATTTTTTTCGCAGATGATAGATAGTTGGATATTTCT
CATGATAAGCAACTTCATCTACTATATTTCCAAAAATAGGATGACGTTCATGCTTCTTGTCTTCTTCCAC
CAAAAAAGACTCTTCAAGTCGATGAAAGAAACTATCATCTACTTTCGCCATCTCATTTGAAAAAATCTCC
TGTAGATAACAAATACGATTCTTCCGACGTGTATACCTTCTACGAGCTGTCCGTTTGAGACGAGTCGCTT
CCGCTGTCTCTCCACTGTCAAATAAAAGAGCCCCTATAAGATTTTTTTTGATACTGTGGCGGTCTGTATT
TCCCAGAACCTTGAACTTTTTAGACGGAACCTTATATTCATCAGTGATCACCGCCCATCCGACGCTATTT
GTGCCGATAGCTAAGCCTATTGAGTATTTCTTATCCATACTAGTCCTCCTTCTCGCTCAATTGTTATCCG
CTCACAATTGAATCTAAGTATCATTGTTATCCGCTCACAAGTCAACACTCTTTTTGATAAATTTTACTAG
TCTGCAGACGTAAAAAAAGCGGCGTGGTTAGCCGCTTTTTTAATTGCCGGAGCGCAATAAAAAAGCCCCC
GGAAGGTGATCTTCCGGGGGCTTTCTCATGCGTTGCTTGTATTGAAAATGGGGGCCATGCCTACCTATCT
GCCTCCCGGGAAGCGGCATGCATTTACGTT
Features (pLannotate 1.2.2; 32 found; start..end, strand, type, name):
      1..78      +  promoter       lacIq promoter: lacI (mutant); In the lacIq allele, a single base change in the promoter boosts expression of the lacI gene about 10-fold.
     79..1161    +  CDS            lacI: lac repressor; lacI; The lac repressor binds to the lac operator to inhibit transcription in E. coli. This inhibition can be relieved by adding lactose or isopropyl-β-D-thiogalactopyranoside (IPTG).
   1174..1195    +  protein_bind   CAP binding site: CAP binding activates transcription in the presence of cAMP. E. coli catabolite activator protein
   1266..1352    +  ncRNA          Thr leader (fragment): Accession: RF00506 - Threonine operon leader
   1437..1456    +  protein_bind   lac operator (symmetric): The lac repressor binds to the lac operator to inhibit transcription in E. coli. This inhibition can be relieved by adding lactose or isopropyl-β-D-thiogalactopyranoside (IPTG). The symmetric lac operator was optimized for tight binding of lac repressor. lac repressor encoded by lacI
   1525..1592    +  misc_RNA       tracrRNA (fragment): trans-activating CRISPR RNA for the Streptococcus pyogenes CRISPR/Cas9 system
   1877..1924    -  protein_bind   FRT: FLP-mediated recombination occurs in the 8-bp core sequence TCTAGAAA (Turan and Bode, 2011). FLP recombinase from the Saccharomyces cerevisiae 2μ plasmid
   2001..2029    +  promoter       Pc promoter: intI1 (promoter lies within the coding sequence); class 1 integron promoter
   2054..2111    +  promoter       cat promoter (fragment): promoter of the E. coli cat gene encoding chloramphenicol acetyltransferase
   2112..2742    +  CDS            CmR (fragment): chloramphenicol acetyltransferase; cat; confers resistance to chloramphenicol
   2753..2833    +  CDS            lacI (fragment): lac repressor; lacI; The lac repressor binds to the lac operator to inhibit transcription in E. coli. This inhibition can be relieved by adding lactose or isopropyl-β-D-thiogalactopyranoside (IPTG).
   2861..2894    -  protein_bind   FRT (minimal): supports FLP-mediated excision but not integration (Turan and Bode, 2011) FLP recombinase from the Saccharomyces cerevisiae 2μ plasmid
   2959..3045    -  terminator     rrnB T1 terminator: Escherichia coli rrnB; transcription terminator T1 from the E. coli rrnB gene
   3109..3138    -  CDS            CmR (fragment): chloramphenicol acetyltransferase confers resistance to chloramphenicol
   3148..3242    -  terminator     lambda t0 terminator: transcription terminator from phage lambda
   3263..3287    +  misc_feature   MCS (fragment): pBluescript multiple cloning site
   3291..3489    +  mobile_element Tn7R (fragment): mini-Tn7 element (right end of the Tn7 transposon) Tn7
   3561..3629    +  CDS            lacZα (fragment): LacZα fragment of β-galactosidase; lacZ fragment
   3635..3734    -  misc_feature   bom (fragment): basis of mobility region from pBR322
   3836..3871    -  CDS            rop (fragment): Rop protein, which maintains plasmids at low copy number; rop
   3966..4070    +  promoter       AmpR promoter: bla
   4071..4931    +  CDS            AmpR: β-lactamase; bla; confers resistance to ampicillin, carbenicillin, and related antibiotics
   5104..5129    +  CDS            bla(M) (fragment): β-lactamase lacking the signal sequence; bla(M); allows cytosolic expression of β-lactamase
   5232..5620    +  rep_origin     R6K γ ori: γ replication origin from E. coli plasmid R6K; requires the R6K initiator protein pi for replication
   5631..5670    +  CDS            λ integrase (fragment): integrase from phage λ; int
   5889..5997    +  oriT           oriT: incP origin of transfer
   6069..6123    +  CDS            lacI (fragment): lac repressor; lacI; The lac repressor binds to the lac operator to inhibit transcription in E. coli. This inhibition can be relieved by adding lactose or isopropyl-β-D-thiogalactopyranoside (IPTG).
   6156..6321    +  mobile_element Tn7L: mini-Tn7 element (left end of the Tn7 transposon) Tn7
   6476..6565    -  CDS            3xMyc: 3 tandem Myc epitope tags
   6575..10678   -  CDS            dCas9: catalytically dead mutant of the Cas9 endonuclease from the Streptococcus pyogenes Type II CRISPR/Cas system RNA-guided DNA-binding protein that lacks endonuclease activity due to the D10A mutation in the RuvC catalytic domain and the H840A mutation in the HNH catalytic domain
  10699..10719   -  protein_bind   lac operator (fragment): The lac repressor binds to the lac operator to inhibit transcription in E. coli. This inhibition can be relieved by adding lactose or isopropyl-β-D-thiogalactopyranoside (IPTG). lac repressor encoded by lacI
  10733..10750   -  protein_bind   lac operator (fragment): The lac repressor binds to the lac operator to inhibit transcription in E. coli. This inhibition can be relieved by adding lactose or isopropyl-β-D-thiogalactopyranoside (IPTG). lac repressor encoded by lacI
