[The description below was written by a language model from this plasmid's Addgene catalogue record and pLannotate feature annotations shown in this document.]
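Description:
pJMP2480 is a bacterial expression plasmid of about 11 kb that carries a CRISPR interference system intended for Zymomonas mobilis, in the "promoter C" version and with an empty guide position. It is built on an R6K backbone. The R6K γ origin replicates only where the pi initiator protein is supplied, which is consistent with its propagation in a specialised E. coli strain and means it should behave as a non-replicating vector in hosts lacking pi. An incP oriT allows transfer by conjugation. Selection is by ampicillin (β-lactamase, on the backbone) and chloramphenicol.

The functional parts lie between the annotated Tn7L and Tn7R ends, forming a mini-Tn7 element that can presumably be inserted into a recipient chromosome when Tn7 transposase is provided from elsewhere; no transposase genes are annotated on this plasmid. Within this element are a catalytically dead S. pyogenes Cas9 (D10A/H840A) fused to a 3xMyc tag, with lac operator sequences upstream of its coding region, and a lacI repressor gene driven by the lacIq promoter. A symmetric lac operator sits just upstream of the tracrRNA-derived sgRNA scaffold, so both dCas9 and the guide appear to be under IPTG-relievable control. The sgRNA promoter itself is not annotated and is known only from the catalogue as "promoter C". The chloramphenicol acetyltransferase cassette inside the element is flanked by FRT sites, which would permit FLP-mediated marker removal. The rrnB T1 and lambda t0 terminators lie between this cassette and Tn7R.

Because no spacer is present, the plasmid serves as the parent for cloning targeting guides, and plausibly as a non-targeting control, for inducible gene knockdown and gene function studies in Z. mobilis.
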