Addgene plasmid #160080: pJMP2480
Purpose: Z. mobilis CRISPRi, promoter C, empty guide
Depositing lab: Jason Peters. Publication: A High-Efficacy CRISPR Interference System for Gene Function Discovery in Zymomonas mobilis. Banta AB, Enright AL, Siletti C, Peters JM. Appl Environ Microbiol. 2020 Nov 10;86(23). pii: AEM.01621-20. doi: 10.1128/AEM.01621-20. Print 2020 Nov 10. PubMed 32978126.
Backbone
  Vector backbone: R6K_
  Vector type: Bacterial Expression
Growth in bacteria
  Bacterial resistance: Chloramphenicol and Ampicillin, 25 & 100 μg/mL
  Growth temperature: 37°C
  Growth strain: BW25141
  Copy number: High Copy
Gene/Insert
  Gene/Insert name: empty sgRNA
  gRNA/shRNA sequence: empty sgRNA
  Species: Other
  Cloning method: Gibson Cloning
Terms and licenses: Academic/Nonprofit Terms; Industry Terms: Not Available to Industry
How to cite: pJMP2480 was a gift from Jason Peters (Addgene plasmid # 160080 ; http://n2t.net/addgene:160080 ; RRID:Addgene_160080)
